>Addgene plasmid #219888 | pCfb13213 | addgene full sequence | sequence record 435515 | Addgene NGS Result
TTCGTAGATAATGGAATACAAATGGATATCCAGAGTATACACATGGATAGTATACACTGACACGACAATT
CTGTATCTCTTTATGTTAACTACTGTGAGGCATTAAATAGAGCTTGATATATAAAATGTTACATTTCACA
GTCTGAACTTTTGCAGATTACCTAATTTGGTAAGATATTAATTATGAACTGAAAGTTGATGGCATCCCTA
AATTTGATGCAACGGAATGCGTGCGATAGTGAATCATTGCTAACAGATCAAGTAATCGTATCAATCGTTC
CACGTCTTATCCAGACTCGATTTCCGCCCTAACCTAAGGAAACTGCTGAGTAATTTCGAGGTTGGTTCCT
AACAAAAGCCAAGAAACGCGCCGATGGTTTAGTGGTAAAATCCATCGTTGCCATCGATGGGCCCCCGGTT
CGATTCCGGGTCGGCGCAATGTTGGATCAAATGTAACGGTTTTAGAGCTAGAAATAGCAAGTTAAAATAA
GGCTAGTCCGTTATCAACTTGAAAAAGTGGCACCGAGTCGGTGGTGCTTTTTTTGTGTGGGTACGGTGAC
CGCTATTTCCCTGCCACAACTCTCACAGAGCACACATACTCAGTTCGCCAGAAGCCTAGCGACCTCGCTC
CGATTTCAAAGTTCACCGCCGCTATCGTTGGCCAATAGAAAGAGAGGAAGCCTGCAACAGATGGGATAAA
GTTGCCGTTTTCGGGAGCCGACTGAAGAGCTCTTCAATGTCTATCTACCACGATTACAAGCGATTCTCGA
AGCACGAGTCTGCCTTTGGCGGCTTCGCTGCTTCGATGAGCGGCAACCAGATGCCCTTCTCTCCCATGCT
GACCCCCAAGCACGAGGCTGTCGGAGAGTTTGGCAAGACTGGCCACGCTCATGCTCAGATCGCGTGCATT
CGCGGCCGCATTTAAATCCCCACTTCAGAAGTTCCTATACTTTCTAGAGAATAGGAACTTCACTATAGAG
TCGAATAAGGGCGACACCCCATAATTAGCCCGGGCGAAAGGCCCAGTCTTTCGACTGAGCCTTTCGTTTT
ATTTGATGCCTGGCAGTTCCCTACTCTCGCATGGGGAGTCCCCACACTACCATCGGCGCTACGGCGTTTC
ACTTCTGAGTTCGGCATGGGGTCAGGTGGGACCACCGCGCTACTGCCGCCAGGCAAACAAGGGGTGTTAT
GAGCCATATTCAGGTATAAATGGGCTCGCGATAATGTTCAGAATTGGTTAATTGGTTGTAACACTGACCC
CTATTTGTTTATTTTTCTAAATACATTCAAATATGTATCCGCTCATGAGACAATAACCCTGATAAATGCT
TCAATAATATTGAAAAAGGAAGAATATGAGTATTCAACATTTCCGTGTCGCCCTTATTCCCTTTTTTGCG
GCATTTTGCCTTCCTGTTTTTGCTCACCCAGAAACGCTGGTGAAAGTAAAAGATGCTGAAGATCAGTTGG
GTGCACGAGTGGGTTACATCGAACTGGATCTCAACAGCGGTAAGATCCTTGAGAGTTTTCGCCCCGAAGA
ACGTTTTCCAATGATGAGCACTTTTAAAGTTCTGCTATGTGGCGCGGTATTATCCCGTATTGACGCCGGG
CAAGAGCAACTCGGTCGCCGCATACACTATTCTCAGAATGACTTGGTTGAGTACTCACCAGTCACAGAAA
AGCATCTTACGGATGGCATGACAGTAAGAGAATTATGCAGTGCTGCCATAACCATGAGTGATAACACTGC
GGCCAACTTACTTCTGACAACGATCGGAGGACCGAAGGAGCTAACCGCTTTTTTGCACAACATGGGGGAT
CATGTAACTCGCCTTGATCGTTGGGAACCGGAGCTGAATGAAGCCATACCAAACGACGAGCGTGACACCA
CGATGCCTGTAGCGATGGCAACAACGTTGCGCAAACTATTAACTGGCGAACTACTTACTCTAGCTTCCCG
GCAACAATTAATAGACTGGATGGAGGCGGATAAAGTTGCAGGACCACTTCTGCGCTCGGCCCTTCCGGCT
GGCTGGTTTATTGCTGATAAATCCGGAGCCGGTGAGCGTGGTTCTCGCGGTATCATCGCAGCGCTGGGGC
CAGATGGTAAGCCCTCCCGTATCGTAGTTATCTACACGACGGGGAGTCAGGCAACTATGGATGAACGAAA
TAGACAGATCGCTGAGATAGGTGCCTCACTGATTAAGCATTGGTAAGCAGAGCATTACGCTGACTTGACG
GGACGGCGCAAGCTCATGACCAAAATCCCTTAACGTGAGTTACGCGCGCGTCGTTCCACTGAGCGTCAGA
CCCCGTAGAAAAGATCAAAGGATCTTCTTGAGATCCTTTTTTTCTGCGCGTAATCTGCTGCTTGCAAACA
AAAAAACCACCGCTACCAGCGGTGGTTTGTTTGCCGGATCAAGAGCTACCAACTCTTTTTCCGAAGGTAA
CTGGCTTCAGCAGAGCGCAGATACCAAATACTGTTCTTCTAGTGTAGCCGTAGTTAGCCCACCACTTCAA
GAACTCTGTAGCACCGCCTACATACCTCGCTCTGCTAATCCTGTTACCAGTGGCTGCTGCCAGTGGCGAT
AAGTCGTGTCTTACCGGGTTGGACTCAAGACGATAGTTACCGGATAAGGCGCAGCGGTCGGGCTGAACGG
GGGGTTCGTGCACACAGCCCAGCTTGGAGCGAACGACCTACACCGAACTGAGATACCTACAGCGTGAGCT
ATGAGAAAGCGCCACGCTTCCCGAAGGGAGAAAGGCGGACAGGTATCCGGTAAGCGGCAGGGTCGGAACA
GGAGAGCGCACGAGGGAGCTTCCAGGGGGAAACGCCTGGTATCTTTATAGTCCTGTCGGGTTTCGCCACC
TCTGACTTGAGCGTCGATTTTTGTGATGCTCGTCAGGGGGGCGGAGCCTATGGAAAAACGCCAGCAACGC
GGCCTTTTTACGGTTCCTGGCCTTTTGCTGGCCTTTTGCTCACATGTTCTTTCCTGCGTTATCCCCTGAT
TCTGTGGATAACCGTATTACCGCCTTTGAGTGAGCTGATACCGCTCGCCGCAGCCGAACGACCGAGCGCA
GCGAGTCAGTGAGCGAGGAAGCGGAAGGCGAGAGTAGGGAACTGCCAGGCATCAAACTAAGCAGAAGGCC
CCTGACGGATGGCCTTTTTGCGTTTCTACAAACTCTTTCTGTGTTGTAAAACGACGGCCAGTCTTAAGCT
CGGGCCCCCTGGGCGGTTCTGATAACGAGTAATCGTTAATCCGCAAATAACGTAAAAACCCGCTTCGGCG
GGTTTTTTTATGGGGGGAGTTTAGGGAAAGAGCATTTGTCAGAATATTTAAGGGCGCCTGTCACTTTGCT
TGATATATGAGAATTATTTAACCTTATAAATGAGAAAAAAGCAACGCACTTTAAATAAGATACGTTGCTT
TTTCGATTGATGAACACCTATAATTAAACTATTCATCTATTATTTATGATTTTTTGTATATACAATATTT
CTAGTTTGTTAAAGAGAATTAAGAAAATAAATCTCGAAAATAATAAAGGGAAAATCAGTTTTTGATATCA
AAATTATACATGTCAACGATAATACAAAATATAATACAAACTATAAGATGTTATCAGTATTTATTATGCA
TTTAGAATAAATTTTGTGTCGCCCTTATTCGACTCACTATAGAAGTTCCTATTCTCTAGAAAGTATAGGA
ACTTCACTTCATTTTATTTAAATTTGCGGCCGCTATGTCTGATAAAAGGATGTAACATAGGCAAGCTGCT
CGTGAGTGTTGAGTACGAACCTTAGATCCAAATCACCCGCACCCACGGATATACTTGCTTGAATATACAG
TAGTAAGGAGTTTGGCGCCCGTTTTTTCGAGCCCCACACGTTTCGGTGAGTATGAGCGGCGGCAGATTCG
AGCGTTTCCGGTTTCCGCGGCTGGACGAGAGCCCATGATGGGGGCTCCCACCACCAGCAATCAGGGCCCT
GATTACACACCCACCTGTAATGTCATGCTGTTCATCGTGGTTAATGCTGCTGTGTGCTGTGTGTGTGTGT
TGTTTGGCGCTCATTGTTGCGTTATGCAGCGTACACCACAATATTGGAAGCTTATTAGCCTTTCTATTTT
TTCGTTTGCAAGGCTTAACAACATTGCTGTGGAGAGGGATGGGGATATGGAGGCCGCTGGAGGGAGTCGG
AGAGGCGTTTTGGAGCGGCTTGGCCTGGCGCCCAGCTCGCGAAACGCACCTAGGACCCTTTGGCACGCCG
AAATGTGCCACTTTTCAGTCTAGTAACGCCTTACCTACGTCATTCCATGCATGCATGTTTGCGCCTTTTT
TCCCTTGCCCTTGATCGCCACACAGTACAGTGCACTGTACAGTGGAGGTTTTGGGGGGGTCTTAGATGGG
AGCTAAAAGCGGCCTAGCGGTACACTAGTGGGATTGTATGGAGTGGCATGGAGCCTAGGTGGAGCCTGAC
AGGACGCACGACCGGCTAGCCCGTGACAGACGATGGGTGGCTCCTGTTGTCCACCGCGTACAAATGTTTG
GGCCAAAGTCTTGTCAGCCTTGCTTGCGAACCTAATTCCCAATTTTGTCACTTCGCACCCCCATTGATCG
AGCCCTAACCCCTGCCCATCAGGCAATCCAATTAAGCTCGCATTGTCTGCCTTGTTTAGTTTGGCTCCTG
CCCGTTTCGGCGTCCACTTGCACAAACACAAACAAGCATTATATATAAGGCTCGTCTCTCCCTCCCAACC
ACACTCACTTTTTTGCCCGTCTTCCCTTGCTAACACAAAAGTCAAGAACACAAACAACCACCCCAACCCC
CTTACACACAAGACATATCTACAGCAATGGGTAAAAAGCCTGAACTCACCGCGACGTCTGTCGAGAAGTT
TCTGATCGAAAAGTTCGACAGCGTCTCCGACCTGATGCAGCTCTCGGAGGGCGAAGAATCTCGTGCTTTC
AGCTTCGATGTAGGAGGGCGTGGATATGTCCTGCGGGTAAATAGCTGCGCCGATGGTTTCTACAAAGATC
GTTATGTTTATCGGCACTTTGCATCGGCCGCGCTCCCGATTCCGGAAGTGCTTGACATTGGGGAATTCAG
CGAGAGCCTGACCTATTGCATCTCCCGCCGTGCACAGGGTGTCACGTTGCAAGACCTGCCTGAAACCGAA
CTGCCCGCTGTTCTGCAGCCGGTCGCGGAGGCAATGGATGCCATTGCTGCGGCCGATCTTAGCCAGACGA
GCGGGTTCGGCCCATTCGGACCGCAAGGAATCGGTCAATACACTACATGGCGTGATTTCATATGCGCGAT
TGCTGATCCCCATGTGTATCACTGGCAAACTGTGATGGACGACACCGTCAGTGCGTCCGTCGCGCAGGCT
CTCGATGAGCTGATGCTTTGGGCCGAGGACTGCCCCGAAGTCCGGCACCTCGTGCACGCGGATTTCGGCT
CCAACAATGTCCTGACGGACAATGGCCGCATAACAGCGGTCATTGACTGGAGCGAGGCGATGTTCGGGGA
TTCCCAATACGAGGTCGCCAACATCTTCTTCTGGAGGCCGTGGTTGGCTTGTATGGAGCAGCAGACGCGC
TACTTCGAGCGGAGGCATCCGGAGCTTGCAGGATCGCCGCGGCTCCGGGCGTATATGCTCCGCATTGGTC
TTGACCAACTCTATCAGAGCTTGGTTGACGGCAATTTCGATGATGCAGCTTGGGCGCAGGGTCGATGCGA
CGCAATCGTCCGATCCGGAGCCGGGACTGTCGGGCGTACACAAATCGCCCGCAGAAGCGCGGCCGTCTGG
ACCGATGGCTGTGTAGAAGTACTCGCCGATAGTGGAAACCGACGCCCCAGCACTCGTCCGAGGGCAAAGG
AATAATCATGTAATTAGTTATGTCACGCTTACATTCACGCCCTCCCCCCACATCCGCTCTAACCGAAAAG
GAAGGAGTTAGACAACCTGAAGTCTAGGTCCCTATTTATTTTTTTATAGTTATGTTAGTATTAAGAACGT
TATTTATATTTCAAATTTTTCTTTTTTTTCTGTACAGACGCGTGTACGCATGTAACATTATACTGAAAAC
CTTGCTTGAGAAGGTTTTGGGACGCTCGAGCAGGCTTGGAGGCGACGTGGCAGTGGCTCGCGGGAGGATC
GGCGGGAAACTCCGGGATATCCGTCGAGAGTTTACACGTGAATGGGCAGCGCAATCCGTTGACGACGATA
CGACTGGCAAAGTAGCGACGATACCTGCCAGACAGGTGACATGTGCAGGCCGCACTAACAAGGAAACGGG
CGCTGGGGGGGGCGGGCTTCTAGACTTTGCCCTTGAACAGGAATCTAGTGGGGGCTTGTCTTTCCGCCAA
TGGGGGAGCGCCTGTTGAGCGACCGTGCATGCTGGAACGCCAAGTGTATGTACAGCTGGTGGTCTCGCAG
CGGTATGTGACGGGACTTACATCTCTCGTTTTTTCATGACCACGTTTTCACAGGCTCGGAGGTACGTTAA
AGTTTTGAAGGCTGCATCTGAACCGAGGTATGGGGGAGTTTGAACAGCAACAGTGTTGGGGCTGAGGGGG
CCAAGATCGGGGCAAGCAGAGGTCTTAGATCAATTGTGGGGATCCCAAAGGGCTCGTTATCACCTTTTTC
CACCCAATTCGGGTCCCAATTGATCCACTACTGGCTTGCCCAAGTTACCCCAGAAATGCCGCCCCGGATT
TCTCCAAAAACCTAATAAGCTTCATGGAACTTGGTGGAAGTGACTTTCTACAGAGTGGAGAGAACCGTGG
ACACGTGGCAATGGCGCTGACCGTGTCCCCGAGCCGAATCGACGTGAGGGGAGAACGGAGTATCTGCGGT
CATGTGACCTTCCAGAGCGGCGTCGCCAGTGTGCACGCGGTGACCCCCAGTTTGGGTCTCTGTCACACGC
ATACTACCTCGGCTCTCCACATGCTGAACTTTATCTTTCGTGGGGATCATACCGAAAGTTGCAACTACCA
GGTGTATATAAAGCCTGGTAGACTCCCCCCACTTTGGACCTCATCCAACCAAGACACACAAAAATGGACC
GACTTAACAACCTCGCCACCCAGCTCGAGCAGAACCCCGCCAA
Features (pLannotate 1.2.2; 14 found; start..end, strand, type, name):
    367..437     +  ncRNA          tRNA: Accession: RF00005 - tRNA
    459..533     +  misc_RNA       gRNA scaffold: guide RNA scaffold for the Streptococcus pyogenes CRISPR/Cas9 system
    938..971     -  protein_bind   FRT (minimal): supports FLP-mediated excision but not integration (Turan and Bode, 2011) FLP recombinase from the Saccharomyces cerevisiae 2μ plasmid
   1015..1055    -  terminator     rrnB T1 terminator (fragment): transcription terminator T1 from the E. coli rrnB gene
   1057..1172    -  ncRNA          5S rRNA: Accession: RF00001 - 5S ribosomal RNA
   1203..1227    +  CDS            KanR (fragment): aminoglycoside phosphotransferase; aph(3')-Ia; confers resistance to kanamycin
   1257..1353    +  promoter       AmpR promoter (fragment): bla
   1356..2216    +  CDS            AmpR: β-lactamase; bla; confers resistance to ampicillin, carbenicillin, and related antibiotics
   2338..2926    +  rep_origin     ori: high-copy-number ColE1/pMB1/pBR322/pUC origin of replication
   3151..3168    +  terminator     rrnB T2 terminator (fragment): transcription terminator T2 from the E. coli rrnB gene
   3193..3212    -  CDS            lacZα (fragment): LacZα fragment of β-galactosidase; lacZ fragment
   3682..3715    +  protein_bind   FRT (minimal): supports FLP-mediated excision but not integration (Turan and Bode, 2011) FLP recombinase from the Saccharomyces cerevisiae 2μ plasmid
   4863..5884    +  CDS            HygR (fragment): aminoglycoside phosphotransferase from E. coli; aph(4)-Ia; confers resistance to hygromycin
   5886..6119    +  terminator     CYC1 terminator (fragment): S. cerevisiae CYC1; transcription terminator for CYC1
