[The description below was written by a language model from this plasmid's Addgene catalogue record and pLannotate feature annotations shown in this document.]
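Description:
pCfb13213 is a yeast vector for genome editing in Yarrowia lipolytica, built on the depositing lab's own backbone and serving as the "base plasmid" of the TUNEYALI system for the transcription factor designated TF23 (YALI1_E32722g). In E. coli it is maintained at high copy through a ColE1/pUC-type origin and selected with ampicillin via the β-lactamase gene and its promoter. Selection in yeast relies on hygromycin, and the 7.1 kb sequence annotation shows a hygromycin phosphotransferase coding region followed by a CYC1 terminator. The promoter driving this marker is not annotated, and no yeast replication element is identified in the feature table.

The functional payload is a guide RNA cassette plus homology arms matching the TF23 locus, assembled by Gibson cloning. The annotation shows a tRNA immediately upstream of a Streptococcus pyogenes Cas9 guide RNA scaffold. This layout is consistent with a tRNA-linked design in which the tRNA helps drive and process the guide transcript, although the record does not spell this out. No Cas9 gene is annotated, so the nuclease is presumably supplied separately. The homology arms themselves are not called out by the automated annotation. Two minimal FRT sites in opposite orientations are detected, along with short fragments of rrnB terminators, 5S rRNA, KanR and lacZα that look like backbone remnants. The record assigns no role to any of these.

According to the depositor, the plasmid can be used in two ways. Promoters can be inserted by Golden Gate assembly to build a library that tunes TF23 expression at its native locus, or the plasmid can be used directly to knock out TF23. Both uses support high-throughput metabolic engineering of Y. lipolytica.
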