Addgene plasmid #219888: pCfb13213
Purpose: The base plasmid of TUNEYALI for TF23
Depositing lab: Irina Borodina. Depositing organization: Danmarks Tekniske Universitet. Publication: High-throughput metabolic engineering of Yarrowia lipolytica through gene expression tuning. Jiang W, Wang S, Ahlheit D, Fumagalli T, Yang Z, Ramanathan S, Jiang X, Weber T, Dahlin J, Borodina I. Proc Natl Acad Sci U S A. 2025 Jun 10;122(23):e2426686122. doi: 10.1073/pnas.2426686122. Epub 2025 Jun 3. PubMed 40460129.
Backbone
  Vector backbone: Our own backbone
  Vector type: Yeast Expression
  Selectable markers: Hygromycin
Growth in bacteria
  Bacterial resistance: Ampicillin, 100 μg/mL
  Growth temperature: 37°C
  Growth strain: DH5alpha
  Copy number: High Copy
Gene/Insert
  Gene/Insert name: Contains gRNA targeting TF23 (YALI1_E32722g) and homologous arm matching TF23
  gRNA/shRNA sequence: ATGTTGGATCAAATGTAACG
  Species: Yarrowia lipolytica
  Cloning method: Gibson Cloning
Terms and licenses: Academic/Nonprofit Terms; Industry Terms: Not Available to Industry
Depositor comments: This plasmid contains gRNA targeting TF23 (YALI1_E32722g) and homologous arm matching TF23, which can be used for library construction by inserting promoters using a golden gate or directly knocking TF23 out.
How to cite: pCfb13213 was a gift from Irina Borodina (Addgene plasmid # 219888 ; http://n2t.net/addgene:219888 ; RRID:Addgene_219888)
